>Addgene plasmid #30701 | pCS2-F1-GGA-F2-GTG-F3-TTG | depositor partial sequence | sequence record 44762 | Author sequence
GGTACCCGCCCATATGCTTGCCCTGTCGAGTCCTGTGACCGCCGCTTCAGCCAGAAGGGGCACCTCACCC
GCCACATCCGGATTCACACAGGCCAGAAGCCCTTCCAGTGTCGCATCTGCATGAGGAACTTCAGCCGCAG
CGACGCGCTCACCCGCCACATCCGCACCCACACAGGCGAGAAGCCTTTTGCATGCGACATCTGCGGCAGG
AAGTTCGCGCGCAGCGACGCGCTCAGGAAGCACACCAAGATCCACACAGGTGGATCC
