>Addgene plasmid #30701 | pCS2-F1-GGA-F2-GTG-F3-TTG | addgene partial sequence | sequence record 44770 | SP6 5'-ATTTAGGTGACACTATAG-3'
GACTGCCCCATGGCTCCAAGAAGAAGCGTAAGGTAGACTACAAAGACCATGACGGTGATTATAAAGATCA
TGACATCGATTACAAGGATGACGATGACAAGGGTACCCGCCCATATGCTTGCCCTGTCGAGTCCTGTGAC
CGCCGCTTCAGCCAGAAGGGGCACCTCACCCGCCACATCCGGATTCACACAGGCCAGAAGCCCTTCCAGT
GTCGCATCTGCATGAGGAACTTCAGCCGCAGCGACGCGCTCACCCGCCACATCCGCACCCACACAGGCGA
GAAGCCTTTTGCATGCGACATCTGCGGCAGGAAGTTCGCGCGCAGCGACGCGCTCAGGAAGCACACCAAG
ATCCACACAGGTGGATCCCAACTAGTCAAAAGTGAACTGGAGGAGAAGAAATCTGAACTTCGTCATAAAT
TGAAATATGTGCCTCATGAATATATTGAATTAATTGAAATTGCCAGAAATTCCACTCAGGATAGAATTCT
TGAAATGAAGGTAATGGAATTTTTTATGAAAGTTTATGGATATAGAGGTAAACATTTGGGTGGATCAAGG
AAACCGGACGGAGCAATTTATACTGTCGGATCTCCTATTGATTACGGTGTGATCGTGGATACTAAAGCTT
ATAGCGGAGGTTATAATCTGCCAATTGGCCAAGCAGATGAAATGCAAGACTATGTCGAAGAAAATCAAAC
ACGAAACAAACATATCAACCCTAATGAATGGTGGAAAGTCTATCCATCTTCTGTAACGGAATTTAAGTTT
TTATTTGTGAGTGGTCACTTTAAAGGAAACTACAAAGCTCAGCTTACACGATTAAATCATATCACTA
