[The description below was written by a language model from this plasmid's Addgene catalogue record.]
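Description:
pCS2-F1-GGA-F2-GTG-F3-TTG is a modified pCS2 plasmid catalogued as an mRNA-production vector, meaning it serves as a template for in vitro transcription rather than for stable expression in a host. It is maintained in E. coli as a high-copy plasmid under ampicillin selection. The backbone is listed at about 6.1 kb without the insert. The record names SP6 as the 5′ sequencing primer, which fits the SP6 promoter that pCS2-type vectors normally carry upstream of the cloning region for synthesis of mRNA. However, no feature table is provided, so the exact promoter, polyadenylation signal and other backbone elements of this modified version are not documented here.

The insert is a 267 bp cassette encoding a three-finger zinc-finger array. Its name indicates the DNA triplet each module is meant to recognise: finger 1 for GGA, finger 2 for GTG and finger 3 for TTG. It was cloned between KpnI and BamHI sites, both of which are retained, so the array can be excised or exchanged as a unit. A FLAG epitope sits at the N-terminus of the insert for immunodetection of the translated protein.

The associated publication concerns modularly assembled zinc-finger nucleases in zebrafish, so the construct belongs to a collection of finger-module assemblies used to build and test site-specific nucleases, typically delivered as injected mRNA for targeted gene disruption in embryos. The record does not state whether this modified backbone already supplies a FokI cleavage domain or a nuclear localisation signal in frame with the array. It also does not name the genomic target of this finger combination.
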