Addgene plasmid #30701: pCS2-F1-GGA-F2-GTG-F3-TTG
Depositing lab: Nathan Lawson & Scot Wolfe. Depositing organization: University of Massachusetts, Worcester. Publication: Evaluation and application of modularly assembled zinc-finger nucleases in zebrafish. Zhu C, Smith T, McNulty J, Rayla AL, Lakshmanan A, Siekmann AF, Buffardi M, Meng X, Shin J, Padmanabhan A, Cifuentes D, Giraldez AJ, Look AT, Epstein JA, Lawson ND, Wolfe SA. Development. 2011 Oct;138(20):4555-64. 10.1242/dev.066779 PubMed 21937602.
Backbone
  Vector backbone: pCS2 (modified)
  Backbone size w/o insert (bp): 6141
  Vector type: mRNA production
Growth in bacteria
  Bacterial resistance: Ampicillin, 100 μg/mL
  Growth temperature: 37°C
  Growth strain: DH5alpha
  Growth instructions: XL1Blue
  Copy number: High Copy
Gene/Insert
  Gene/Insert name: F1 GGA, F2 GTG, F3 TTG
  Insert size (bp): 267
  Tag / fusion protein: FLAG (N terminal on insert)
  Cloning method: Restriction Enzyme; 5′ cloning site KpnI (not destroyed); 3′ cloning site BamHI (not destroyed)
  Sequencing primers: 5′ SP6; 3′ attaaccctcactaaaggga
Terms and licenses: Academic/Nonprofit Terms; Industry Terms: Not Available to Industry
How to cite: pCS2-F1-GGA-F2-GTG-F3-TTG was a gift from Nathan Lawson & Scot Wolfe (Addgene plasmid # 30701 ; http://n2t.net/addgene:30701 ; RRID:Addgene_30701)
